>Addgene plasmid #201007 | pTn7-SCOUT21.RB | addgene full sequence | sequence record 394897 | Addgene NGS Result
GGGCAGGATAGGTGAAGTAGGCCCACCCGCGAGCGGGTGTTCCTTCTTCACTGTCCCTTATTCGCACCTG
GCGGTGCTCAACGGGAATCCTGCTCTGCGAGGCTGGCCGATAAGCTCTGATAACGCAGGAAAGAACATGG
GCAGTTCAACCTGTTGATAGTACGTACTAAGCTCTCATGTTTCACGTACTAAGCTCTCAAGTTTAACGTA
CTAAGCTCTCATGTTTAACGAACTAAACCCTCATGGCTAACGTACTAAGCTCTCATGGCTAACGTACTAA
GCTCTCATGTTTCACGTACTAAGCTCTCATGTTTGAACAATAAAATTAATATAAATCAGCAACTTAAATA
GCCTCTAAGGTTTTAAGTTTTATAAGAAAAAAAAGAATATATAAGGCTTTTAAAGCTTTTAAGGTTTAAC
GGTTGTGGACAACAAGCCAGGGATGTAACGCACTGAGAAGCCCTTAGAGCCTCTCAAAGCAATTTTGAGT
GACACAGGAACACTTAACGGCTGACAACCGGCTGGTAACAGGATTAGCAGAGCGAGGTATGTAGGCGGTG
CTACAGAGTTCTTGAAGTGGTGGCCTAACTACGGCTACACTAGAAGAACAGTATTTGGTATCTGCGCTCT
GCTGAAGCCAGTTACCTTCGGAAAAAGAGTTGGTAGCTCTTGATCCGGCAAACAAACCACCGCTGGTAGC
GGTGGTTTTTTTGTTTGCAAGCAGCAGATTACGCGCAGAAAAAAAGGATCTCAAGAAGATCCTTTGATCT
TTTCTACGGGGTCTGACGCTCAGTGGAACGAAAACTCACGTTAAGGGATTTTGGTCATGAGATTATCAAA
AAGGATCTTCACCTAGATCCTTTTAAATTAAAAATGAAGTTTTAAATCAATCTAAAGTATATATGAGTAA
ACTTGGTCTGACAGTTACCAATGCTTAATCAGTGAGGCACCTATCTCAGCGATCTGTCTATTTCGTTCAT
CCATAGTTGCCTGACTCCCCGTCGTGTAGATAACTACGATACGGGAGGGCTTACCATCTGGCCCCAGTGC
TGCAATGATACCGCGGGACCCACGCTCACCGGCTCCAGATTTATCAGCAATAAACCAGCCAGCCGGAAGG
GCCGAGCGCAGAAGTGGTCCTGCAACTTTATCCGCCTCCATCCAGTCTATTAATTGTTGCCGGGAAGCTA
GAGTAAGTAGTTCGCCAGTTAATAGTTTGCGCAACGTTGTTGCCATTGCTACAGGCATCGTGGTGTCACG
CTCGTCGTTTGGTATGGCTTCATTCAGCTCCGGTTCCCAACGATCAAGGCGAGTTACATGATCCCCCATG
TTGTGCAAAAAAGCGGTTAGCTCCTTCGGTCCTCCGATCGTTGTCAGAAGTAAGTTGGCCGCAGTGTTAT
CACTCATGGTTATGGCAGCACTGCATAATTCTCTTACTGTCATGCCATCCGTAAGATGCTTTTCTGTGAC
TGGTGAGTACTCAACCAAGTCATTCTGAGAATAGTGTATGCGGCGACCGAGTTGCTCTTGCCCGGCGTCA
ATACGGGATAATACCGCGCCACATAGCAGAACTTTAAAAGTGCTCATCATTGGAAAACGTTCTTCGGGGC
GAAAACTCTCAAGGATCTTACCGCTGTTGAGATCCAGTTCGATGTAACCCACTCGTGCACCCAACTGATC
TTCAGCATCTTTTACTTTCACCAGCGTTTCTGGGTGAGCAAAAACAGGAAGGCAAAATGCCGCAAAAAAG
GGAATAAGGGCGACACGGAAATGTTGAATACTCATACTCTTCCTTTTTCAATATTATTGAAGCATTTATC
AGGGTTATTGTCTCATGAGCGGATACATATTTGAATGTATTTAGAAAAATAAACAAATAGGGGTTCCGCG
TACATTTCCCCGAAAAGTGCCACCTGACGTCTAAGAAACCATTATTATCATGACATTAACCTATAAAAAT
AGGCGTATCACGAGGCCCTTTCGTCTAAGCAGACGGTCACAGCTTGTCTGTAAGCGGATGCCGGGAGCAG
ACAAGCCCGTCAGGGCGCGTCAGCGGGTGTTGGCGGGTGTCGGGGCTGGCTTAACTATGCGGCATCAGAG
CAGATTGTACTGAGAGTGCACCATATGCGGTGTGAAATACCGCACAGATGCGTAAGGAGAAAATACCGCA
TCAGGCGCCATTCGCCATTCAGGCTGCGCAACTGTTGGGAAGGGCGATCGGTGCGGGCCTCTTCGCTATT
ACGCCAGCTAGAGGACCAGCCGCGTAACCTGGCAAAATCGGTTACGGTTGAGTAATAAATGGATGCCCTG
CGTAAGCAGGTGTGGGCGGACAATAAAGTCTTAAACTGAACAAAATAGATCTAAACTATGACAATAAAGT
CTTAAACTAGACAGAATAGTTGTAAACTGAAATCAGTCCAGTTATGCTGTGAAAAAGCATACTGGACTTT
TGTTATGGCTAAAGCAAACTCTTCATTTTCTGAAGTGCAAATTGCCCGTCGTATTAAAGAGGGGCGTGGG
GTTCGAGGTCGACGGTATCGATAAGCTAGCTTAATTAGCTGAGCTTGGACTCCTGTTGATAGATCCAGTA
ATGACCTCAGAACTCCATCTGGATTTGTTCAGAACGCTCGGTTGCCGCCGGGCGTTTTTTATTGGTGAGA
ATCCAAGCTAGACTGCGATGAGTGGCAGGGCGGGGCGTAATTTTTTTAAGGCAGTTATTGGTGCCCTTAA
ACGCCTGGGGTAATGACTCTCTAGCTTGAGGCATCAAATAAAACGAAAGGCTCAGTCGAAAGACTGGGCC
TTTCGTTTTATCTGTTGTTTGTCGGTGAACGCTCTCCTGAGTAGGACAAATCCGCCGCTAGGAGCTTGCG
GCCCGGACGATCGAATTGGGGATCTTGAAGTACCTATTCCGAAGTTCCTATTCTCTAGAAAGTATAGGAA
CTTCAGAGCGCTTTTGAAGCTGATGTGCTTAAAAACTTACTCTTAGTCAATTTACCGAACAACTCCGCGG
CCGGGAAGCCGATCTCGGCTTGAACGAATTGTTAGGTGGCGGTACTTGGGTCGATATCAAAGTGCATCAC
TTCTTCCCGTATGCCCAACTTTGTATAGAGAGCCACTGCGGGATCGTCACCGTAATCTGCTTGCACGTAG
ATCACATAAGCACCAAGCGCGTTGGCCTCATGCTTGAGGAGATTGATGAGCGCGGTGGCAATGCCCTGCC
TCCGGTGCTCTCCGGAGACTGCGAGATCATAGATATAGATCTCACTACGCGGCTGCTCAAACTTGGGCAG
AACGTAAGCCGCGAGAGCGCCAACAACCGCTTCTTGGTCGAAGGCAGCAAGCGCGATGAATGTCTTACTA
CGGAGCAAGTTCCCGAGGTAATCGGAGTCCGGCTGATGTTGGGAGTAGGTGGCTACGTCGCCGAACTCAC
GACCGAAAAGATCAAGAGCAGCCCGCATGGATTTGACTTGGTCAGGGCCGAGCCTACATGTGCGAATGAT
GCCCATACTTGAGCCACCTAACTTTGTTTTAGGGCGACTGCCCTGCTGCGTAACATCGTTGCTGCTGCGT
AACATCGTTGCTGCTCCATAACATCAAACATCGACCCACGGCGTAACGCGCTTGCTGCTTGGATGCCCGA
GGCATAGGCTGTACAAAAAAACAGTCATAACAAGCCATGAAAACCGCCACTGCGCCGTTACCACCGCTGC
GTTCGGTCAAGGTTCTGGACCAGTTGCGTGAGCGCATACGCTACTTGCATTACAGTTTACGAACCGAACA
GGCTTATGTCAATTGCTCCATTGCTGTTGACAAAGGGAATCAGGGGATCTTGAAGTTCCTATTCCGAAGT
TCCTATTCTCTAGAAAGTATAGGAACTTCAGAGCGCTTTTGAAGCTAATTCGAGATCATGCATAATGCCG
AATTCGGATCCGGAGTGCCGAATTCGGATCCGGAGTTGACAGCTAGCTCAGTCCTAGGTATTGTGCTAGC
TACTCTAGAATTAAAGAGGAGAAATTAACCAATGGTGAGCAAGGGCGAGGAGGATAACATGGCCATCATC
AAGGAGTTCATGCGCTTCAAGGTGCACATGGAGGGCTCCGTGAACGGCCACGAGTTCGAGATCGAGGGCG
AGGGCGAGGGCCGCCCCTACGAGGGCACCCAGACCGCCAAGCTGAAGGTGACCAAGGGTGGCCCCCTGCC
CTTCGCCTGGGACATCCTGTCCCCTCAGTTCATGTACGGCTCCAAGGCCTACGTGAAGCACCCCGCCGAC
ATCCCCGACTACTTGAAGCTGTCCTTCCCCGAGGGCTTCAAGTGGGAGCGCGTGATGAACTTCGAGGACG
GCGGCGTGGTGACCGTGACCCAGGACTCCTCCCTGCAGGACGGCGAGTTCATCTACAAGGTGAAGCTGCG
CGGCACCAACTTCCCCTCCGACGGCCCCGTAATGCAGAAGAAAACCATGGGCTGGGAGGCCTCCTCCGAG
CGGATGTACCCCGAGGACGGCGCCCTGAAGGGCGAGATCAAGCAGAGGCTGAAGCTGAAGGACGGCGGCC
ACTACGACGCTGAGGTCAAGACCACCTACAAGGCCAAGAAGCCCGTGCAGCTGCCCGGCGCCTACAACGT
CAACATCAAGTTGGACATCACCTCCCACAACGAGGACTACACCATCGTGGAACAGTACGAACGCGCCGAG
GGCCGCCACTCCACCGGCGGCATGGACGAGCTGTACAAGTAAGCTTCTCGGTACCAAATTCCAGAAAAGA
GGCCTCCCGAAAGGGGGGCCTTTTTTCTGGAATTTGGTACCGAGAAGCTTATTAATTCAGTTTATGACCC
AGCTTGCTAGGCAAGTCGCAATAGCGCGCGACTGCAACCTCGTGCTGCTCCACGTAAGTCTCATTATTCG
CTTCTTTAATGCGTTCCAGACGGTAGTCGACATAGTAAACACCCGGCATCTTCAGATTTTTCGCCGGTTT
CTTGCTGCGGTACGTCGTCTTGATATTTGCGATCAAATGGCTGCCACCAACCAGCTTCAGTGCCATGTCG
TTACGGCCCTCCAGGCCACCATCGGCCGGATACAGGGTTTCCGTAAACGCCTCCCAACCCAGGGTTTTCT
TCTGCATCACCGGACCATTGCTCGTAAAGTTGACGCCACGAATTTTCACGTTATAGATCAGACAGCCATC
TTGCAGGGAGGTATCTTGGGTGGCGGTCAACACACCACCATCTTCATACGTGGTGACACGCTCCCAGGTG
AAACCTTCCGGAAAGCTCTGTTTGAAGAAATCCGGAATGCCCTGAGTATGGTTAATGAACGTTTTGGAAC
CGTACAGGAAGCTGGTCGCCAGAATGTCAAAAGCGAACGGCAGTGGACCGCCCTCCACAACTTTGATACG
CATGGTTTGGGTGCCTTCGTACGGCTTACCCTCACCCTCAGACGTGCACTTAAAGTGGTGGTTGTCAACG
GTGCCTTCCATGTACAGCTTCATGTGCATGTTCTCTTTGATCAGTTCGCTCATTGGTTAATTTCTCCTCT
TTAATTCTAGAGTAGCTAGCACAATACCTAGGACTGAGCTAGCTGTCAACTCCACTATAGACCGCAGCGA
CGGTCTAGGGACCGCTCTTGGACTCCTGTTGATAGATCCAGTAATGACCTCAGAACTCCATCTGGATTTG
TTCAGAACGCTCGGTTGCCGCCGGGCGTTTTTTATTGGTGAGAATCCAGGCAATCAATCGTGCTTTCGCG
AAGGCCTTGCAGGCCAACCAGATAAGTGAAATCTAGTTCCAAACTATTTTGTCATTTTTAATTTTCGTAT
TAGCTTACGACGCTACACCCAGTTCCCATCTATTTTGTCACTCTTCCCTAAATAATCCTTAAAAACTCCA
TTTCCACCCCTCCCAGTTCCCAACTATTTTGTCCGCCCACAGCGGGGCATTTTTCTTCCTGTTATGTTTG
GGCGCTGCATTAATGAATCGGCCAACGCGCGGGGAGAGGCGGTTTGCGTATTGGGCGCTCTTCCGCTTCC
TCGCTCACTGACCCGCTGCGCTCGGTCGTTCGGCTGCGGCGAGCGGTATCAGGGGATTCCTTAAGGTATA
CTTTCCGCTGCATAACCCTGCTTCGGGGTCATTATAGCGATTTTTTCGGTATATCCATCCTTTTTCGCAC
GATATACAGGATTTTGCCAAAGGGTTCGTGTAGACTTTCCTTGGTGTATCCAACGGCGTCAGCC
Features (pLannotate 1.2.2; 23 found; start..end, strand, type, name):
      1..109     +  oriT           oriT: incP origin of transfer
    141..516     +  rep_origin     R6K γ ori: γ replication origin from E. coli plasmid R6K; requires the R6K initiator protein pi for replication
    522..754     -  rep_origin     ori (fragment): high-copy-number ColE1/pMB1/pBR322/pUC origin of replication
    925..1785    -  CDS            AmpR: β-lactamase; bla; confers resistance to ampicillin, carbenicillin, and related antibiotics
   1786..1890    -  promoter       AmpR promoter: bla
   2076..2175    +  misc_feature   bom (fragment): basis of mobility region from pBR322
   2181..2249    -  CDS            lacZα (fragment): LacZα fragment of β-galactosidase; lacZ fragment
   2321..2519    -  mobile_element Tn7R (fragment): mini-Tn7 element (right end of the Tn7 transposon) Tn7
   2523..2547    -  misc_feature   MCS (fragment): pBluescript multiple cloning site
   2568..2662    +  terminator     lambda t0 terminator: transcription terminator from phage lambda
   2672..2701    +  CDS            CmR (fragment): chloramphenicol acetyltransferase confers resistance to chloramphenicol
   2765..2851    +  terminator     rrnB T1 terminator: Escherichia coli rrnB; transcription terminator T1 from the E. coli rrnB gene
   2911..2944    +  protein_bind   FRT (minimal): supports FLP-mediated excision but not integration (Turan and Bode, 2011) FLP recombinase from the Saccharomyces cerevisiae 2μ plasmid
   3042..3575    -  CDS            GmR: gentamycin acetyltransferase; aacC1; confers resistance to gentamycin
   3764..3792    -  promoter       Pc promoter: intI1 (promoter lies within the coding sequence); class 1 integron promoter
   3832..3879    +  protein_bind   FRT: FLP-mediated recombination occurs in the 8-bp core sequence TCTAGAAA (Turan and Bode, 2011). FLP recombinase from the Saccharomyces cerevisiae 2μ plasmid
   3956..3981    +  promoter       J23119(SpeI) promoter (fragment): bacterial promoter (Registry of Standard Biological Parts BBa J23119) modified to end with an SpeI site
   4022..4729    +  CDS            mCherry: mCherry is a basic (constitutively fluorescent) red fluorescent protein published in 2004, derived from Discosoma sp.. It is reported to be a very rapidly-maturing monomer with low acid sensitivity.
   4815..5513    -  CDS            TagBFP: TagBFP is a basic (constitutively fluorescent) blue fluorescent protein published in 2008, derived from Entacmaea quadricolor. It is reported to be a very rapidly-maturing monomer with very low acid sensitivity.
   5554..5579    -  promoter       J23119(SpeI) promoter (fragment): bacterial promoter (Registry of Standard Biological Parts BBa J23119) modified to end with an SpeI site
   5621..5715    +  terminator     lambda t0 terminator: transcription terminator from phage lambda
   5756..5921    -  mobile_element Tn7L: mini-Tn7 element (left end of the Tn7 transposon) Tn7
   5954..6008    -  CDS            lacI (fragment): lac repressor; lacI; The lac repressor binds to the lac operator to inhibit transcription in E. coli. This inhibition can be relieved by adding lactose or isopropyl-β-D-thiogalactopyranoside (IPTG).
