[The description below was written by a language model from this plasmid's Addgene catalogue record and pLannotate feature annotations shown in this document.]
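Description:
pTn7-SCOUT21.RB is a mini-Tn7 delivery plasmid built on the pUC18R6KT-miniTn7 framework for placing a stable two-colour fluorescent label into bacterial chromosomes. Replication depends on the R6K γ origin, which needs the π initiator protein. The plasmid is therefore maintained at low copy in a pir+ E. coli host and behaves as a suicide vector in recipients that lack pir. Only a fragment of the pUC-type origin is annotated. An incP oriT allows conjugative mobilisation into target strains. The backbone carries β-lactamase for ampicillin selection, and gentamicin resistance lies within the transposon.

Between the Tn7R and Tn7L ends, the transposable segment holds the aacC1 gentamicin acetyltransferase gene, driven by the class 1 integron Pc promoter. This gene is flanked by FRT sites, so FLP recombinase can remove the marker after integration. Next to it are two Golden Gate-assembled expression units, mCherry and TagBFP, arranged convergently on opposite strands. The catalogue lists the constitutive synthetic promoter J23104 for each. The automated annotation instead reports partial matches to the related Anderson-family promoter J23119, probably because the two share sequence similarity. Lambda t0 and rrnB T1 terminators insulate the cassette from surrounding transcription.

No transposase genes are annotated, so the Tn7 transposition functions presumably have to be supplied from a separate helper. The associated publication describes fluorescent markers for tracking members of synthetic microbial communities, and the red-plus-blue combination gives a tagged strain a distinctive signature. The sequenced record is 6,224 nt, slightly shorter than the 6,316 bp catalogue size.
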