Addgene plasmid #201007: pTn7-SCOUT21.RB
Purpose: pLv1-pUC18R6KT-miniTn7-Gm-mCherry-TagBFP, GmR, ApR
Depositing lab: Philip Poole. Depositing organization: University of Oxford. Publication: Stable, fluorescent markers for tracking synthetic communities and assembly dynamics. Jorrin B, Haskett TL, Knights HE, Martyn A, Underwood TJ, Dolliver J, Ledermann R, Poole PS. Microbiome. 2024 May 7;12(1):81. doi: 10.1186/s40168-024-01792-2. PubMed 38715147.
Backbone
  Vector backbone: pTn7-SCOUT21
  Backbone manufacturer: Philip Poole lab
  Backbone size w/o insert (bp): 5442
  Total vector size (bp): 6316
  Vector type: Bacterial Expression
Growth in bacteria
  Bacterial resistance: Ampicillin and Gentamicin, 100 & 10 μg/mL
  Growth temperature: 37°C
  Growth strain: EC100D pir+
  Copy number: Low Copy
Gene/Insert 1
  Gene/Insert name: mcherry (alt name: monomeric red fluorescent protein)
  Species: Synthetic
  Insert size (bp): 853
  GenBank ID: AAV52164
  Promoter: J23104
  Cloning method: Restriction Enzyme; 5′ cloning site BpiI (destroyed during cloning); 3′ cloning site BpiI (destroyed during cloning)
  Sequencing primers: 5′ Golden Gate Assembly; 3′ Golden Gate Assembly
Gene/Insert 2
  Gene/Insert name: TagBFP (alt name: mTagBFP)
  Species: Synthetic
  Insert size (bp): 847
  Promoter: J23104
  Cloning method: Restriction Enzyme; 5′ cloning site BpiI (destroyed during cloning); 3′ cloning site BpiI (destroyed during cloning)
  Sequencing primers: 5′ Golden Gate Assembly; 3′ Golden Gate Assembly
Terms and licenses: Academic/Nonprofit Terms; Industry Terms: Not Available to Industry
Depositor comments: Ec100D pir+ genotype: F- mcrA Δ(mrr-hsdRMS-mcrBC) ϕ80dlacZΔM15 ΔlacX74 recA1 endA1 araD139 Δ(ara, leu)7697 galU galK λ- rpsL nupG pir+(DHRF) Maintains plasmids at ~15 copies per cell. This strain is naturally resistant to streptomycin
How to cite: pTn7-SCOUT21.RB was a gift from Philip Poole (Addgene plasmid # 201007 ; http://n2t.net/addgene:201007 ; RRID:Addgene_201007)
